Addgene plasmid #217510: pBS-KDRT-STOP-loxP-3XP3::dsRed-loxP-STOP-KDRT-smGdP-10XV5
Purpose: KD Recombinase dependent conditional smGdP-10XV5 cassette
Depositing lab: S. Lawrence Zipursky. Depositing organization: University of California, Los Angeles (UCLA). Publication: Mapping of multiple neurotransmitter receptor subtypes and distinct protein complexes to the connectome. Sanfilippo P, Kim AJ, Bhukel A, Yoo J, Mirshahidi PS, Pandey V, Bevir H, Yuen A, Mirshahidi PS, Guo P, Li HS, Wohlschlegel JA, Aso Y, Zipursky SL. Neuron. 2024 Jan 13:S0896-6273(23)00973-X. doi: 10.1016/j.neuron.2023.12.014. PubMed 38262414.
Backbone
  Vector backbone: pBlueScriptII KS(-)
  Backbone manufacturer: Agilent
  Total vector size (bp): 5505
  Vector type: Insect Expression
Growth in bacteria
  Bacterial resistance: Ampicillin, 100 μg/mL
  Growth temperature: 37°C
  Growth strain: DH5alpha
  Copy number: High Copy
Gene/Insert
  Gene/Insert name: KDRT-STOP-loxP-3XP3::dsRed-loxP-STOP-KDRT-smGdP-10XV5
  Species: D. melanogaster (fly)
  Tag / fusion protein: smGdP-10XV5
Terms and licenses: Academic/Nonprofit Terms; Industry Terms: Not Available to Industry
How to cite: pBS-KDRT-STOP-loxP-3XP3::dsRed-loxP-STOP-KDRT-smGdP-10XV5 was a gift from S. Lawrence Zipursky (Addgene plasmid # 217510 ; http://n2t.net/addgene:217510 ; RRID:Addgene_217510)
