[The description below was written by a language model from this plasmid's Addgene catalogue record and pLannotate feature annotations shown in this document.]
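Description:
pBS-KDRT-STOP-loxP-3XP3::dsRed-loxP-STOP-KDRT-smGdP-10XV5 is a 5.5 kb plasmid built on pBluescript II KS(-) that carries a modular conditional tagging cassette for Drosophila melanogaster. It is maintained in E. coli as a high-copy plasmid through the ColE1/pUC origin and selected with ampicillin via the β-lactamase gene. The backbone also retains the f1 origin, a T7 promoter and remnants of the lacZα/multiple cloning site region.

The insert is arranged, as its name indicates, as a transcriptional STOP block flanked by KDRT sites (targets of the KD recombinase) placed upstream of the smGdP-10XV5 tag. Nested within the STOP block is a loxP-flanked 3XP3::dsRed marker. The annotation shows this as a minimal hsp70 promoter fragment driving DsRed-Express followed by SV40-derived sequence, with two loxP sites in the same orientation on either side and an SV40 polyadenylation signal just downstream. 3XP3 is an eye-specific artificial enhancer commonly used to score transgenic flies by fluorescence; it and the KDRT sites were not picked up by the automated annotation, so their positions are inferred from the name only. The tag is detected as a V5 fragment plus a GFP-related coding region, consistent with a "spaghetti monster" non-fluorescent GFP scaffold bearing ten V5 epitopes.

In use, Cre can excise the dsRed marker after screening, while the STOP sequences continue to block expression of the tag until KD recombinase removes the KDRT-flanked segment, giving cell-type-restricted V5 labelling. The record does not state a promoter for the tag. The associated work concerns mapping neurotransmitter receptor subtypes onto the connectome, which suggests the cassette is meant for insertion into such genes, though the record does not say so explicitly.
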