Features (pLannotate 1.2.2; 15 found; start..end, strand, type, name):
     11..599     +  rep_origin     ori: high-copy-number ColE1/pMB1/pBR322/pUC origin of replication
   1090..1123    -  protein_bind   loxP: Cre-mediated recombination occurs in the 8-bp core sequence (GCATACAT). Cre recombinase
   1211..1333    +  promoter       hsp70 promoter (fragment): Drosophila melanogaster hsp70Bb promoter
   1355..2029    +  CDS            DsRed-Express: DsRed-Express is a basic (constitutively fluorescent) orange fluorescent protein published in 2002, derived from Discosoma sp.. It is reported to be a rapidly-maturing tetramer with low acid sensitivity.
   2047..2130    +  CDS            large T antigen (fragment): large T antigen from SV40 (simian virus 40)
   2139..2172    -  protein_bind   loxP: Cre-mediated recombination occurs in the 8-bp core sequence (GCATACAT). Cre recombinase
   2187..2321    +  polyA_signal   SV40 poly(A) signal: SV40 polyadenylation signal
   2535..2557    +  CDS            V5 tag (fragment): epitope tag from simian virus 5
   2589..3521    +  CDS            vsfGFP-9 (fragment): vsfGFP-9 is a basic (constitutively fluorescent) green fluorescent protein published in 2015, derived from Aequorea victoria. It has low acid sensitivity.
   3673..3704    -  misc_feature   MCS (fragment): pBluescript multiple cloning site
   3713..3731    -  promoter       T7 promoter: promoter for bacteriophage T7 RNA polymerase
   3739..3894    +  CDS            lacZα (fragment): LacZα fragment of β-galactosidase; lacZ fragment
   3925..4353    -  rep_origin     f1 ori (sequence partly withheld): f1 bacteriophage origin of replication; arrow indicates direction of (+) strand synthesis
   4380..4484    +  promoter       AmpR promoter: bla
   4485..5345    +  CDS            AmpR: β-lactamase; bla; confers resistance to ampicillin, carbenicillin, and related antibiotics
>Addgene plasmid #217510 | pBS-KDRT-STOP-loxP-3XP3::dsRed-loxP-STOP-KDRT-smGdP-10XV5 | addgene full sequence | sequence record 433954 | Addgene NGS Result
AAGGATCTTCTTGAGATCCTTTTTTTCTGCGCGTAATCTGCTGCTTGCAAACAAAAAAACCACCGCTACC
AGCGGTGGTTTGTTTGCCGGATCAAGAGCTACCAACTCTTTTTCCGAAGGTAACTGGCTTCAGCAGAGCG
CAGATACCAAATACTGTTCTTCTAGTGTAGCCGTAGTTAGGCCACCACTTCAAGAACTCTGTAGCACCGC
CTACATACCTCGCTCTGCTAATCCTGTTACCAGTGGCTGCTGCCAGTGGCGATAAGTCGTGTCTTACCGG
GTTGGACTCAAGACGATAGTTACCGGATAAGGCGCAGCGGTCGGGCTGAACGGGGGGTTCGTGCACACAG
CCCAGCTTGGAGCGAACGACCTACACCGAACTGAGATACCTACAGCGTGAGCTATGAGAAAGCGCCACGC
TTCCCGAAGGGAGAAAGGCGGACAGGTATCCGGTAAGCGGCAGGGTCGGAACAGGAGAGCGCACGAGGGA
GCTTCCAGGGGGAAACGCCTGGTATCTTTATAGTCCTGTCGGGTTTCGCCACCTCTGACTTGAGCGTCGA
TTTTTGTGATGCTCGTCAGGGGGGCGGAGCCTATGGAAAAACGCCAGCAACGCGGCCTTTTTACGGTTCC
TGGCCTTTTGCTGGCCTTTTGCTCACATGTGGAAACGATATCAGACATTTGTCTGATAATGCTTCATTAT
CAGACAAATGTCTGATATCGTTTTAACGTAAGCTAGCTAGACCGGTGTCGACTAAAGCCAAATAGAAAAT
TATTCAGTTCCTGGCTTAAGTTTTTAAAAGTGATATTATTTATTTGGTTGTAACCAACCAAAAGAATGTA
AATAACTAATACATAATTATGTTAGTTTTAAGTTAGCAACAAATTGATTTTAGCTATATTAGCTACTTGG
TTAATAAATAGAATATATTTATTTAAAGATAATTGCGTTTTTATTGTCAGGGAGTGAGTTTGCTTAAAAA
CTCGTTTAGGTTTGTCCTCCCGAAATTATTTATTTAAATGCGATGGAGAGTTGGCGCCGAATCGAAAACT
TTACGCGCTTAAAAGCACGAGTTGGCATCCCTAACGCGTATAACTTCGTATAATGTATGCTATACGAAGT
TATCGTACGGGATCTAATTCAATTAGAGACTAATTCAATTAGAGCTAATTCAATTAGGATCCAAGCTTAT
CGATTTCGAACCCTCGACCGCCGGAGTATAAATAGAGGCGCTTCGTCTACGGAGCGACAATTCAATTCAA
ACAAGCAAAGTGAACACGTCGCTAAGCGAAAGCTAAGCAAATAAACAAGCGCAGCTGAACAAGCTAAACA
ATCGGCTCGAAGCCGGTCGCCACCATGGCCTCCTCCGAGGACGTCATCAAGGAGTTCATGCGCTTCAAGG
TGCGCATGGAGGGCTCCGTGAACGGCCACGAGTTCGAGATCGAGGGCGAGGGCGAGGGCCGCCCCTACGA
GGGCACCCAGACCGCCAAGCTGAAGGTGACCAAGGGCGGCCCCCTGCCCTTCGCCTGGGACATCCTGTCC
CCCCAGTTCCAGTACGGCTCCAAGGTGTACGTGAAGCACCCCGCCGACATCCCCGACTACAAGAAGCTGT
CCTTCCCCGAGGGCTTCAAGTGGGAGCGCGTGATGAACTTCGAGGACGGCGGCGTGGTGACCGTGACCCA
GGACTCCTCCCTCCAGGACGGCTCCTTCATCTACAAGGTGAAGTTCATCGGCGTGAACTTCCCCTCCGAC
GGCCCCGTAATGCAGAAGAAGACTATGGGCTGGGAGGCGTCCACCGAGCGCCTGTACCCCCGCGACGGCG
TGCTGAAGGGCGAGATCCACAAGGCCCTGAAGCTGAAGGACGGCGGCCACTACCTGGTGGAGTTCAAGTC
CATCTACATGGCCAAGAAGCCCGTGCAGCTGCCCGGCTACTACTACGTGGACTCCAAGCTGGACATCACC
TCCCACAACGAGGACTACACCATCGTGGAGCAGTACGAGCGCGCCGAGGGCCGCCACCACCTGTTCCTGT
AGGGGCCGCGACTCTAGATCATAATCAGCCATACCACATTTGTAGAGGTTTTACTTGCTTTAAAAAACCT
CCCACACCTCCCCCTGAACCTGAAACATAAAATGAATGATAACTTCGTATAATGTATGCTATACGAAGTT
ATCAATTGTTGTTGTTAACTTGTTTATTGCAGCTTATAATGGTTACAAATAAAGCAATAGCATCACAAAT
TTCACAAATAAAGCATTTTTTTCACTGCATTCTAGTTGTGGTTTGTCCAAACTCATCAATGTATCTTATC
ATGTCTGGATCACTAGTGATCTGGCCGGAAACGATATCAGACATTTGTCTGATAATGCTTCATTATCAGA
CAAATGTCTGATATCGTTTGGTGGCGGCGGTTCGGGAGGAGGTGGATCCATGGGAAAACCTATACCGAAC
CCCCTCCTTGGACTTGATAGTACTCAGCAGCAGGGTAAGCCCATTCCAAACCCACTTCTCGGTCTGGATA
GCACACAGCAACAAGGTAAGCCTATCCCTAACCCTCTGTTGGGCCTGGACTCCACGGGCCAAGGTGTGAG
TAAGGGCGAAGAACTGTTTACCGGCGTGGTCCCAATTCTGGTTGAGCTCGACGGTGACGTTAACGGACAC
AAGTTTAGTGTGCGCGGAGAAGGAGAGGGAGATGCCACCAACGGAAAATTGACGCTGAAGTTTATATGCA
CCACGGGAAAGCTGCCGGTGCCGTGGCCGACCTTGGTTACAACCCTGGGTGGCGGAGTCCAGTGTTTCAG
CCGTTACCCAGACCACATGAAGCAGCATGACTTCTTTAAGAGTGCTATGCCGGAGGGATACGTGCAGGAA
CGGACGATCAGTTTCAAAGATGACGGTACTTACAAGACGCGAGCCGAGGTGAAGTTCGAGGGAGACACCT
TGGTGAACAGGATAGAACTTAAGGGAATTGATTTCAAGGAAGACGGTAATATTCTGGGTCACAAGCTGGA
ATACAACTTTAACAGCCATAACGTCTACATTACTGCCGACAAGCAGAAGAACGGCATAAAGGCGAATTTC
AAAATTCGGCACAACGTGGAAGGTGGTGGCAAGCCGATCCCGAATCCCCTGCTGGGCTTGGATAGCACGC
AGCAACAGGGAAAGCCCATCCCTAACCCCTTGCTGGGACTCGACAGCACCGGAGGCCAGCAAGGCGGTGG
CAAACCGATACCCAATCCCCTGCTCGGCCTGGATAGCACCCAGCAGCAAGGCAAGCCAATCCCCAACCCT
CTGCTGGGCCTCGACTCGACAGGTGGCGATGGAAGTGTTCAACTGGCGGACCACTATCAGCAGAATACGC
CGATCGGAGATGGCCCCGTGCTGTTGCCGGATAATCACTATCTGTCGACTCAGAGCGTTCTGAGTAAGGA
CCCAAACGAAAAACGAGATCACATGGTGTTGTTGGAGTTCGTGACCGCCGCCGGCATTACGTTGGGAATG
GACGAGCTGTACAAGGGCCAAGGAGGCAAGCCCATACCAAATCCCTTGCTGGGCCTCGACAGCACTCAGC
AACAAGGAAAGCCAATACCAAATCCACTGTTGGGCCTCGACAGTACGCAACAGCAGGGCAAGCCCATCCC
GAACCCGTTGCTGGGACTGGATAGTACCACATGTTCTAGAGCGGCCGCCACCGCGGTGGAGCTCCAATTC
GCCCTATAGTGAGTCGTATTACGCGCGCTCACTGGCCGTCGTTTTACAACGTCGTGACTGGGAAAACCCT
GGCGTTACCCAACTTAATCGCCTTGCAGCACATCCCCCTTTCGCCAGCTGGCGTAATAGCGAAGAGGCCC
GCACCGATCGCCCTTCCCAACAGTTGCGCAGCCTGAATGGCGAATGGAAATTGTAAGCGTTAATATTTTG
TTAAAATTCGCGTTAAATTTTTGTTAAATCAGCTCATTTTTTAACCAATAGGCCGAAATCGGCAAAATCC
CTTATAAATCAAAAGAATAGACCGAGATAGGGT
[37 nt withheld, positions 4024-4060]
AAAGAACGTGGACTCCAACGTCAAAGG
[49 nt withheld, positions 4088-4136]
T
[91 nt withheld, positions 4138-4228]
G
[124 nt withheld, positions 4230-4353]
CAGGTGGCACTTTTCGGGGAAATGTGCGCGGAACCCCTATTTGTTTATTTTTCTAAATACATTCAAATAT
GTATCCGCTCATGAGACAATAACCCTGATAAATGCTTCAATAATATTGAAAAAGGAAGAGTATGAGTATT
CAACATTTCCGTGTCGCCCTTATTCCCTTTTTTGCGGCATTTTGCCTTCCTGTTTTTGCTCACCCAGAAA
CGCTGGTGAAAGTAAAAGATGCTGAAGATCAGTTGGGTGCACGAGTGGGTTACATCGAACTGGATCTCAA
CAGCGGTAAGATCCTTGAGAGTTTTCGCCCCGAAGAACGTTTTCCAATGATGAGCACTTTTAAAGTTCTG
CTATGTGGCGCGGTATTATCCCGTATTGACGCCGGGCAAGAGCAACTCGGTCGCCGCATACACTATTCTC
AGAATGACTTGGTTGAGTACTCACCAGTCACAGAAAAGCATCTTACGGATGGCATGACAGTAAGAGAATT
ATGCAGTGCTGCCATAACCATGAGTGATAACACTGCGGCCAACTTACTTCTGACAACGATCGGAGGACCG
AAGGAGCTAACCGCTTTTTTGCACAACATGGGGGATCATGTAACTCGCCTTGATCGTTGGGAACCGGAGC
TGAATGAAGCCATACCAAACGACGAGCGTGACACCACGATGCCTGTAGCAATGGCAACAACGTTGCGCAA
ACTATTAACTGGCGAACTACTTACTCTAGCTTCCCGGCAACAATTAATAGACTGGATGGAGGCGGATAAA
GTTGCAGGACCACTTCTGCGCTCGGCCCTTCCGGCTGGCTGGTTTATTGCTGATAAATCTGGAGCCGGTG
AGCGTGGGTCTCGCGGTATCATTGCAGCACTGGGGCCAGATGGTAAGCCCTCCCGTATCGTAGTTATCTA
CACGACGGGGAGTCAGGCAACTATGGATGAACGAAATAGACAGATCGCTGAGATAGGTGCCTCACTGATT
AAGCATTGGTAACTGTCAGACCAAGTTTACTCATATATACTTTAGATTGATTTAAAACTTCATTTTTAAT
TTAAAAGGATCTAGGTGAAGATCCTTTTTGATAATCTCATGACCAAAATCCCTTAACGTGAGTTTTCGTT
CCACTGAGCGTCAGACCCCGTAGAAAAGATCA
